>Addgene plasmid #64394 | pRG201 | depositor full sequence | sequence record 108385 | pRG201 sequence 5364 bps
GACGTCGAAAGAACGCGGCATTAGCAACATTTGCGAAGCGAACGATTTTGCGAACTGCTATTAATTAAAC
ACACACCATACCTTCCCATATGTCCTGGCGCGCCCTTAGCTCTCATTATTTTTTGCTTTTTCTCTTGAGG
TCACATGATCGCAAAATGGCAAATGGCACGTGAAGCTGTCGATATTGGGGAACTGTGGTGGTTGGCAAAT
GACTAATTAAGTTAGTCAAGGCGCCATCCTCATGAAAACTGTGTAACATAATAACCGAAGTGTCGAAAAG
GTGGCACCTTGTCCAATTGAACACGCTCGATGAAAAAAATAAGATATATATAAGGTTAAGTAAAGCGTCT
GTTAGAAAGGAAGTTTTTCCTTTTTCTTGCTCTCTTGTCTTTTCATCTACTATTTCCTTCGTGTAATACA
GGGTCGTCAGATACATAGATACAATTCTATTACCCCCATCCATACAATGCCATCTCATTTCGATACTGTT
CAACTACACGCCGGTCAAGAGAACCCTGGTGACAATGCTCACAGATCCAGAGCTGTACCAATTTACGCCA
CCACTTCTTATGTTTTCGAAAACTCTAAGCATGGTTCGCAATTGTTTGGTTTAGAAGTTCCAGGTTACGT
CTATTCCCGTTTCCAAAACCCAACCAGTAATGTTTTGGAAGAAAGAATTGCTGCTTTAGAAGGTGGTGCT
GCTGCTTTGGCTGTTTCCTCCGGTCAAGCCGCTCAAACCCTTGCCATCCAAGGTTTGGCACACACTGGTG
ACAACATCGTTTCCACTTCTTACTTATACGGTGGTACTTATAACCAGTTCAAAATCTCGTTCAAAAGATT
TGGTATCGAGGCTAGATTTGTTGAAGGTGACAATCCAGAAGAATTTGAAAAGGTCTTTGATGAAAGAACC
AAGGCTGTTTATTTGGAAACCATTGGTAATCCAAAGTACAATGTTCCGGATTTTGAAAAAATTGTTGCAA
TTGCTCACAAACACGGTATTCCAGTTGTCGTTGACAACACATTTGGTGCCGGTGGTTACTTCTGTCAGCC
AATTAAATACGGTGCTGATATTGTAACACATTCTGCTACCAAATGGATTGGTGGTCATGGTACTACTATC
GGTGGTATTATTGTTGACTCTGGTAAGTTCCCATGGAAGGACTACCCAGAAAAGTTCCCTCAATTCTCTC
AACCTGCCGAAGGTTATCACGGTACTATCTACAATGAAGCCTACGGTAACTTGGCATACATCGTTCATGT
TAGAACTGAACTATTAAGAGATTTGGGTCCATTGATGAACCCATTTGCCTCTTTCTTGCTACTACAAGGT
GTTGAAACATTATCTTTGAGAGCTGAAAGACACGGTGAAAATGCATTGAAGTTAGCCAAATGGTTAGAAC
AATCCCCATACGTATCTTGGGTTTCATACCCTGGTTTAGCATCTCATTCTCATCATGAAAATGCTAAGAA
GTATCTATCTAACGGTTTCGGTGGTGTCTTATCTTTCGGTGTAAAAGACTTACCAAATGCCGACAAGGAA
ACTGACCCATTCAAACTTTCTGGTGCTCAAGTTGTTGACAATTTAAAGCTAGCCTCTAACTTGGCCAATG
TTGGTGATGCCAAGACCTTAGTCATTGCTCCATACTTCACTACCCACAAACAATTAAATGACAAAGAAAA
GTTGGCATCTGGTGTTACCAAGGACTTAATTCGTGTCTCTGTTGGTATCGAATTTATTGATGACATTATT
GCAGACTTCCAGCAATCTTTTGAAACTGTTTTCGCTGGCCAAAAACCATGAGTGTGCGTAATGAGTTGTA
AAATTATGTATAAACCTACTTTCTCTCACAAGTACTATACTTTTATAAAACGAACTTTATTGAAATGAAT
ATCCTTTTTTTCCCTTGTTACATGTCGTGACTCGTACTTTGAACCTAAATTGTTCTAACATCAAAGAACA
GTGTTAATTCGCAGTCGAGAAGAAAAATATGGTGAACAAGACTCATCTACTTCATGAGACTACTTTACGC
CTCCTATAAAGCTGTCACACTGGATAAATTTATTGTAGGACCAAGTTACAAAAGAGGATGATGGAGGTTT
CTTTACAATAAAGAAGCACATGTGTGTTAACGTTTTTAGTATTTGCTTGTTATGTAAATCAGGAAAACTT
CGCGGGATTTGGTTGGATGCTACTTTCCATACAATAAATATTATAGATCAAAAAAGCCAAATTACAAGTA
AAGATTAGTAAAGCTGTTGCAATTCCATCGTTGATAAAAATGTTAGTTATTAAATATAAAAGTCAGAATA
GGTGAACTTGGATTTAATTGTTGGCATTTCGTTGCTGCTAGAGGCCATAATATTAGATAGCCAGGACATA
CTAGGTCTCCTCGTGGTATAGGAATCCATAAAATGGAATTGGTGACGATCGGATGTGCTGCAAGGCGATT
AAGTTGGGTAACGCCAGGGTTTTCCCAGTCACGACGTTGTAAAACGACGGCCAGTGAATTGTAATACGAC
TCACTATAGGGCGAATTGGAGAAACAGAATAATATATAAACCTGTATAATATAACCTTGAAGACTATATT
TCTTTTCGCGGCCGCCTATAGGGCGAATTGGAGCTCCACCGCGGTGGCTCTAGAACTAGTGGATCCCCCG
GGCTGCAGGAATTCGATATCAAGCTTATCGATACCGTCGACCTCGAGGGGGGGCCCGGTACCCAGCTTCG
GCCGTATTTACAGATAACGATGTCGTTATTATATATATATATATATATTGTCACTTGTACCCAGCTTTTG
TTCCCTTTAGTGAGGGTTAATTTCGAGCTTGGCGTAATCATGGTCATAGCTGTTTCCTGTGTGAAATTGT
TATCCGCTCACAACAGCTGTCAGATATAGTCGGATTGCCCTTTTAAGCAATCAATAGTGTTTTATTTGCA
ACAATGTCGTCATAGTTTAATATGTCCTATAAGATGTTAACTTGCTCAACATTCAACAAAGTTTGGTCTC
TTGGCCCAGTTGGTTAAGGCACCGTGCTAATAACGCGGGGATCAGCGGTTCGATCCCGCTAGAGACCATT
TATTTTTAAATTCGACCGTCTGACAGACGGTGCACTTATTACTTAATTTTTTTTTTTTTTTAATCCTCGT
TAAACTGAGTACATAATCAGCAACAATATAATATAAAAGTTTTGCTTTTTTATGTACGTACAATAGGGGT
ACTTAAATAAATAAATAAACAATAAAACAATCAATAAATAAATAATATACGATCATAAATTACGAGATAT
ATTTCATAGTCTTGACTTCTCCAGCCGAACGTCATTAAATTTAAGGCAGAAAAGATAAACAAGGGCGCGC
CAGAGCCTGCAGGCATTAATGAATCGGCCAACGCGCGGGGAGAGGCGGTTTGCGTATTGGGCGCTCTTCC
GCTTCCTCGCTCACTGACTCGCTGCGCTCGGTCGTTCGGCTGCGGCGAGCGGTATCAGCTCACTCAAAGG
CGGTAATACGGTTATCCACAGAATCAGGGGATAACGCAGGAAAGAACATGTGAGCAAAAGGCCAGCAAAA
GGCCAGGAACCGTAAAAAGGCCGCGTTGCTGGCGTTTTTCCATAGGCTCCGCCCCCCTGACGAGCATCAC
AAAAATCGACGCTCAAGTCAGAGGTGGCGAAACCCGACAGGACTATAAAGATACCAGGCGTTTCCCCCTG
GAAGCTCCCTCGTGCGCTCTCCTGTTCCGACCCTGCCGCTTACCGGATACCTGTCCGCCTTTCTCCCTTC
GGGAAGCGTGGCGCTTTCTCATAGCTCACGCTGTAGGTATCTCAGTTCGGTGTAGGTCGTTCGCTCCAAG
CTGGGCTGTGTGCACGAACCCCCCGTTCAGCCCGACCGCTGCGCCTTATCCGGTAACTATCGTCTTGAGT
CCAACCCGGTAAGACACGACTTATCGCCACTGGCAGCAGCCACTGGTAACAGGATTAGCAGAGCGAGGTA
TGTAGGCGGTGCTACAGAGTTCTTGAAGTGGTGGCCTAACTACGGCTACACTAGAAGAACAGTATTTGGT
ATCTGCGCTCTGCTGAAGCCAGTTACCTTCGGAAAAAGAGTTGGTAGCTCTTGATCCGGCAAACAAACCA
CCGCTGGTAGCGGTGGTTTTTTTGTTTGCAAGCAGCAGATTACGCGCAGAAAAAAAGGATCTCAAGAAGA
TCCTTTGATCTTTTGTTTAAACCTACGGGGTCTGACGCTCAGTGGAACGAAAACTCACGTTAAGGGATTT
TGGTCATGAGATTATCAAAAAGGATCTTCACCTAGATCCTTTTAAATTAAAAATGAAGTTTTAAATCAAT
CTAAAGTATATATGAGTAAACTTGGTCTGACAGTTACCAATGCTTAATCAGTGAGGCACCTATCTCAGCG
ATCTGTCTATTTCGTTCATCCATAGTTGCCTGACTCCCCGTCGTGTAGATAACTACGATACGGGAGGGCT
TACCATCTGGCCCCAGTGCTGCAATGATACCGCGAGACCCACGCTCACCGGCTCCAGATTTATCAGCAAT
AAACCAGCCAGCCGGAAGGGCCGAGCGCAGAAGTGGTCCTGCAACTTTATCCGCCTCCATCCAGTCTATT
AATTGTTGCCGGGAAGCTAGAGTAAGTAGTTCGCCAGTTAATAGTTTGCGCAACGTTGTTGCCATTGCTA
CAGGCATCGTGGTGTCACGCTCGTCGTTTGGTATGGCTTCATTCAGCTCCGGTTCCCAACGATCAAGGCG
AGTTACATGATCCCCCATGTTGTGCAAAAAAGCGGTTAGCTCCTTCGGTCCTCCGATGGTTGTCAGAAGT
AAGTTGGCCGCAGTGTTATCACTCATGGTTATGGCAGCACTGCATAATTCTCTTACTGTCATGCCATCCG
TAAGATGCTTTTCTGTGACTGGTGAGTACTCAACCAAGTCATTCTGAGAATAGTGTATGCGGCGACCGAG
TTGCTCTTGCCCGGCGTCAATACGGGATAATACCGCGCCACATAGCAGAACTTTAAAAGTGCTCATCATT
GGAAAACGTTCTTCGGGGCGAAAACTCTCAAGGATCTTACCGCTGTTGAGATCCAGTTCGATGTAACCCA
CTCGTGCACCCAACTGATCTTCAGCATCTTTTACTTTCACCAGCGTTTCTGGGTGAGCAAAAACAGGAAG
GCAAAATGCCGCAAAAAAGGGAATAAGGGCGACACGGAAATGTTGAATACTCATACTCTTCCTTTTTCAA
TATTATTGAAGCATTTATCAGGGTTATTGTCTCATGAGCGGATACATATTTGAATGTATTTAGAAAAATA
AACAAATAGGGGTTCCGCGCACATTTCCCCGAAAAGTGCCACCT
Features (pLannotate 1.2.2; 13 found; start..end, strand, type, name):
    116..466     +  promoter       MET17 promoter: S. cerevisiae MET17; expression is repressed by methionine; MET15; MET25
    467..1798    +  CDS            MET17: CYSD_YEAST - Also known as MET15 From Saccharomyces cerevisiae (strain ATCC 204508 / S288c) (Baker's yeast).
   2431..2509    -  CDS            lacZα (fragment): LacZα fragment of β-galactosidase; lacZ fragment
   2512..2530    +  promoter       T7 promoter: promoter for bacteriophage T7 RNA polymerase
   2637..2722    +  misc_feature   MCS (fragment): pBluescript multiple cloning site
   2763..2780    -  promoter       LEU2 promoter (fragment): S. cerevisiae LEU2
   2804..2822    -  promoter       T3 promoter: promoter for bacteriophage T3 RNA polymerase
   2867..2883    -  protein_bind   lac operator: The lac repressor binds to the lac operator to inhibit transcription in E. coli. This inhibition can be relieved by adding lactose or isopropyl-β-D-thiogalactopyranoside (IPTG). lac repressor encoded by lacI
   3005..3079    -  CDS            YNB7_YEAST (fragment): Protein uncertain: Swiss-Prot protein existence level 5. From Saccharomyces cerevisiae (strain ATCC 204508 / S288c) (Baker's yeast).
   3373..3424    -  CDS            lacI (fragment): lac repressor; lacI; The lac repressor binds to the lac operator to inhibit transcription in E. coli. This inhibition can be relieved by adding lactose or isopropyl-β-D-thiogalactopyranoside (IPTG).
   3607..4195    -  rep_origin     ori: high-copy-number ColE1/pMB1/pBR322/pUC origin of replication
   4374..5234    -  CDS            AmpR: β-lactamase; bla; confers resistance to ampicillin, carbenicillin, and related antibiotics
   5235..5339    -  promoter       AmpR promoter: bla
