[The description below was written by a language model from this plasmid's Addgene catalogue record and pLannotate feature annotations shown in this document.]
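Description:
pRG201 is an empty-backbone integrative shuttle vector of 5,364 bp for moving DNA between E. coli and Saccharomyces cerevisiae, catalogued as a yeast expression vector and belonging to a vector series designed for precise genetic engineering of budding yeast. In bacteria it is maintained at high copy through a ColE1/pUC-type origin and selected with ampicillin via the β-lactamase gene and its native promoter. The feature table shows no yeast replication origin or centromere (no 2μ or CEN/ARS element), which fits its integrative design: the plasmid can persist in yeast only by recombining into the chromosome.

The yeast selectable marker is MET15 (also called MET17 or MET25), present as the complete coding sequence under its own methionine-repressible promoter. It allows selection for methionine prototrophy in strains lacking a functional copy. The cloning region is pBluescript-derived, with a partial multiple cloning site flanked by T7 and T3 promoters. These also serve as the sequencing primer sites for inserts added by restriction-enzyme cloning. Remnants of the lacZα fragment and a lac operator lie nearby.

No yeast promoter or terminator for driving an inserted gene is annotated, so an expression cassette would apparently need to carry its own regulatory elements. Several short annotations, including fragments assigned to the LEU2 promoter, lacI and an uncertain yeast open reading frame, are partial matches whose function the record does not explain. The record also does not state the exact genomic target or the mechanism of integration. The vector's typical use is stable, single-locus insertion of user-supplied constructs into the yeast genome.
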