Addgene plasmid #64394: pRG201
Purpose: (Empty Backbone) Integrative E. coli/S. cerevisiae shuttle vector
Depositing lab: Joerg Stelling. Depositing organization: ETH Zurich (Swiss Federal Institute of Technology). Publication: A shuttle vector series for precise genetic engineering of Saccharomyces cerevisiae. Gnugge R, Liphardt T, Rudolf F. Yeast. 2015 Dec 9. doi: 10.1002/yea.3144. PubMed 26647923.
Backbone
  Vector backbone: pRG201
  Backbone manufacturer: Robert Gnuegge
  Backbone size (bp): 5364
  Vector type: Yeast Expression
  Selectable markers: MET15
Growth in bacteria
  Bacterial resistance: Ampicillin, 100 μg/mL
  Growth temperature: 37°C
  Growth strain: DH5alpha
  Copy number: High Copy
Gene/Insert
  Cloning method: Restriction Enzyme
  Sequencing primers: 5′ T7; 3′ T3
Terms and licenses: Academic/Nonprofit Terms; Industry Terms: Not Available to Industry
How to cite: pRG201 was a gift from Joerg Stelling (Addgene plasmid # 64394 ; http://n2t.net/addgene:64394 ; RRID:Addgene_64394)
