>Addgene plasmid #64394 | pRG201 | addgene partial sequence | sequence record 110977 | DK060425_1 5'-TCCTTAAACCTGTCTTGTAA-3'
GTCGAAAGAACGCGGCATTAGCAACATTTGCGAAGCGAACGATTTTGCGAACTGCTATTAATTAAACACA
CACCATACCTTCCCATATGTCCTGGCGCGCCCTTAGCTCTCATTATTTTTTGCTTTTTCTCTTGAGGTCA
CATGATCGCAAAATGGCAAATGGCACGTGAAGCTGTCGATATTGGGGAACTGTGGTGGTTGGCAAATGAC
TAATTAAGTTAGTCAAGGCGCCATCCTCATGAAAACTGTGTAACATAATAACCGAAGTGTCGAAAAGGTG
GCACCTTGTCCAATTGAACACGCTCGATGAAAAAAATAAGATATATATAAGGTTAAGTAAAGCGTCTGTT
AGAAAGGAAGTTTTTCCTTTTTCTTGCTCTCTTGTCTTTTCATCTACTATTTCCTTCGTGTAATACAGGG
TCGTCAGATACATAGATACAATTCTATTACCCCCATCCATACAATGCCATCTCATTTCGATACTGTTCAA
CTACACGCCGGTCAAGAGAACCCTGGTGACAATGCTCACAGATCCAGAGCTGTACCAATTTACGCCACCA
CTTCTTATGTTTTCGAAAACTCTAAGCATGGTTCGCAATTGTTTGGTTTAGAAGTTCCAGGTTACGTCTA
TTCCCGTTTCCAAAACCCAACCAGTAATGTTTTGGAAGAAAGAATTGCTGCTTTAGAAGGTGGTGCTGCT
GCTTTGGCTGTTTCCTCCGGTCAAGCCGCTCAAACCCTTGCCATCCAAGGTTTGGCACACACTGGTGACA
ACATCGTTTCCACTTCTTACTTATACGGTGGTACTTATAACCAGTTCAAAATCTCGTTCAAAAGATTTGG
TATCGAGGCTAGATTTGTTGAAGGTGACAATCCAGAAGAATTTGAAAAGGTCTTTGATGAAAGAACCAAG
GCTGTTTATTTGGAAACCATTGGTAATCCAAAGTACAATGTTCCGGATTTTGAAAAAATTGTTGCAATTG
CTCACAAACACGGTATTCCAGTTGTCGTTGACAACACATTTGGTGCCGGTGGTTACTTCTGTCAGCCAAT
TAAATACGGTGCTGATATTGTAACACATTCTGCTACCAAATGGATTGGTGG
