>Addgene plasmid #64394 | pRG201 | addgene partial sequence | sequence record 110979 | M13pUC-Rev 5'-AGCGGATAACAATTTCACACAGG-3'
ATTACGCCAAGCTCGAAATTAACCCTCACTAAAGGGAACAAAAGCTGGGTACAAGTGACAATATATATAT
ATATATATAATAACGACATCGTTATCTGTAAATACGGCCGAAGCTGGGTACCGGGCCCCCCCTCGAGGTC
GACGGTATCGATAAGCTTGATATCGAATTCCTGCAGCCCGGGGGATCCACTAGTTCTAGAGCCACCGCGG
TGGAGCTCCAATTCGCCCTATAGGCGGCCGCGAAAAGAAATATAGTCTTCAAGGTTATATTATACAGGTT
TATATATTATTCTGTTTCTCCAATTCGCCCTATAGTGAGTCGTATTACAATTCACTGGCCGTCGTTTTAC
AACGTCGTGACTGGGAAAACCCTGGCGTTACCCAACTTAATCGCCTTGCAGCACATCCGATCGTCACCAA
TTCCATTTTATGGATTCCTATACCACGAGGAGACCTAGTATGTCCTGGCTATCTAATATTATGGCCTCTA
GCAGCAACGAAATGCCAACAATTAAATCCAAGTTCACCTATTCTGACTTTTATATTTAATAACTAACATT
TTTATCAACGATGGAATTGCAACAGCTTTACTAATCTTTACTTGTAATTTGGCTTTTTTGATCTATAATA
TTTATTGTATGGAAAGTAGCATCCAACCAAATCCCGCGAAGTTTTCCTGATTTACATAACAAGCAAATAC
TAAAAACGTTAACACACATGTGCTTCTTTATTGTAAAGAAACCTCCATCATCCTCTTTTGTAACTTGGTC
CTACAATAAATTTATCCAGTGTGACAGCTTTATAGGAGGCGTAAAGTAGTCTCATGAAGTAGATGAGTCT
TGTTCACCATATTTTTCTTCTCGACTGCGAATTAACACTGTTCTTTGATGTTAGAACAATTTAGGTTCAA
AGTACGAGTCACGACATGTAACAAGGGAAAAA
